>Addgene plasmid #173264 | RVD-AG5 | addgene full sequence | sequence record 353343 | Addgene NGS Result
CGCCATGATCGCGTAGTCGATAGTGGCTCCAAGTAGCGAAGCGAGCAGGACTGGGCGGCGGCCAAAGCGG
TCGGACAGTGCTCCGAGAACGGGTGCGCATAGAAATTGCATCAACGCATATAGCGCTAGCAGCACGCCAT
AGTGACTGGCGATGCTGTCGGAATGGACGATATCCCGCAAGAGGCCCGGCAGTACCGGCATAACCAAGCC
TATGCCTACAGCATCCAGGGTGACGGTGCCGAGGATGACGATGAGCGCATTGTTAGATTTCATACACGGT
GCCTGACTGCGTTAGCAATTTAACTGTGATAAACTACCGCATTAAAGCTAATCGATGATAAGCTGTCAAA
CATGAGAATTAATTCATGTTCTTTCCTGCGTTATCCCCTGATTCTGTGGATAACGCAGGAAAGAACATGT
GAGCAAAAGGCCAGCAAAAGGCCAGGAACCGTAAAAAGGCCGCGTTGCTGGCGTTTTTCCATAGGCTCCG
CCCCCCTGACGAGCATCACAAAAATCGACGCTCAAGTCAGAGGTGGCGAAACCCGACAGGACTATAAAGA
TACCAGGCGTTTCCCCCTGGAAGCTCCCTCGTGCGCTCTCCTGTTCCGACCCTGCCGCTTACCGGATACC
TGTCCGCCTTTCTCCCTTCGGGAAGCGTGGCGCTTTCTCATAGCTCACGCTGTAGGTATCTCAGTTCGGT
GTAGGTCGTTCGCTCCAAGCTGGGCTGTGTGCACGAACCCCCCGTTCAGCCCGACCGCTGCGCCTTATCC
GGTAACTATCGTCTTGAGTCCAACCCGGTAAGACACGACTTATCGCCACTGGCAGCAGCCACTGGTAACA
GGATTAGCAGAGCGAGGTATGTAGGCGGTGCTACAGAGTTCTTGAAGTGGTGGCCTAACTACGGCTACAC
TAGAAGAACAGTATTTGGTATCTGCGCTCTGCTGAAGCCAGTTACCTTCGGAAAAAGAGTTGGTAGCTCT
TGATCCGGCAAACAAACCACCGCTGGTAGCGGTGGTTTTTTTGTTTGCAAGCAGCAGATTACGCGCAGAA
AAAAAGGATCTCAAGAAGATCCTTTGATCTTTTCTACGGGGTCTGACGCTCAGTGGAACGACGCGTAACT
CACGTTAAGGGATTTTGGTCATGGGTGGCTCGACCAGATATGGTCTCGGCAATTGCTAGTAATATTGGTG
GCAAACAGGCTCTTGAGACGGTTCAGCGCCTCCTTCCAGTTCTCTGTCAAGCCCACGGACTCACCCCAGA
TCAAGTTGTAGCGATTGCTAGTAACAATGGTGGCAAACAGGCTCTTGAAACCGTACAGCGCCTACTGCCA
GTTCTCTGTCAAGCCCACGGTCTGACTCCGGAGCAAGTTGTAGCGATTTGAGACCAGCTTTGGTCTAGAG
GAGGCATGATGATATATTTTTATCTTGTGCAATGTAACATCAGAGATTTTGAGACACGGGCCAGAGCTGC
CAGGAAACAGCTATGACCATGTAATACGACTCACTATAGGGGATATTTTATTTTCTCCCAATCAGGCTTG
ATCCCCAGTAAGTCAAAAAATAGCTCGACATACTGTTCTTCCCCGATCAAGGGTTGGTTTGCGCATTCAC
AGTTCTCCGCAAGAATTGATTGGCTCCAATTCTTGGAGTGGTGAATCCGTTAGCGAGGTGCCGCCGGCTT
CCATTCAGGTCGAGGTGGCCCGGCTCCATGCACCGCGACGCAACGCGGGGAGGCAGACAAGGTATAGGGC
GGCGCCTACAATCCATGCCAACCCGTTCCATGTGCTCGCCGAGGCGGCATAAATCGCCGTGACGATCAGC
GGTCCAATGATCGAAGTTAGGCTGGTAAGAGCCGCGAGCGATCCTTGAAGCTGTCCCTGATGGTCGTCAT
CTACCTGCCTGGACAGCATGGCCTGCAACGCGGGCATCCCGATGCCGCCGGAAGCGAGAAGAATCATAAT
GGGGAAGGCCATCCAGCCTCGCGTCGCGAACGCCAGCAAGACGTAGCCCAGCGCGTCGGCCGCCATGCCG
GCGATAATGGCCTGCTTCTCGCCGAAACGTTTGGTGGCGGGACCAGTGACGAAGGCTTGAGCGAGGGCGT
GCAAGATTCCGAATACCGCAAGCGACAGGCCGATCATCGTCGCGCTCCAGCGAAAGCGGTCCTCGCCGAA
AATGACCCAGAGCGCTGCCGGCACCTGTCCTACGAGTTGCATGATAAAGAAGACAGTCATAAGTGCGGCG
ACGATAGTCATGCCCCGCGCCCACCGGAAGGAGCTGACTGGGTTGAAGGCTCTCAAGGGCATGGGTCGGC
GCTCTCCCTTATGCGACTCCTGCATTAGGAAGCAGCCCAGTAGTAGGTTGAGGCCGTTGAGCACCGCCGC
CGCAAGGAATGGTGCATGTAAGGAGATGGCGCCCAACAGTCCCCCGGCCACGGGGCCTGCCACCATACCC
ACGCCGAAACAAGCGCTCATGAGCCCGAAGTGGCGAGCCCGATCTTCCCCATCGGTGATGTCGGCGATAT
AGGCGCCAGCAACCGCACCTGTGGCGCCGGTGATGCCGGCCACGATGCGTCCGGCGTAGAGAATCCACAG
GACGGGTGTGGT
Features (pLannotate 1.2.2; 6 found; start..end, strand, type, name):
    321..349     -  promoter       tet promoter: E. coli promoter for tetracycline efflux protein gene
    365..404     +  rep_origin     RSF ori (fragment): Plasmids containing the RSF 1030 origin of replication can be propagated in E. coli cells that contain additional plasmids with compatible origins.
    476..1064    -  rep_origin     ori: high-copy-number ColE1/pMB1/pBR322/pUC origin of replication
   1492..1510    +  promoter       T7 promoter: promoter for bacteriophage T7 RNA polymerase
   1513..1587    -  CDS            KanR (fragment): aminoglycoside phosphotransferase; aphA-3; confers resistance to kanamycin
   1685..273     -  CDS            TcR (across the origin): tetracycline efflux protein; tet; confers resistance to tetracycline
