[The description below was written by a language model from this plasmid's Addgene catalogue record and pLannotate feature annotations shown in this document.]
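Description:
RVD-AG5 is a small (about 2.6 kb) bacterial module plasmid from a library used for one-step assembly of custom TALE repeat arrays, such as those needed to build DdCBE mitochondrial base editors or other TALE-based proteins. The backbone is described as a "TetR T vector", a TA-cloning vector. According to the depositor, the synthetic insert sits in its TA site. That insert is a dimer of two TALE repeats carrying the repeat-variable diresidues NI and NN, which by the standard TALE code recognise A and G respectively, hence "AG" in the name. The "5" marks it as the unit designed for position 5 in the ordered array. The record lists restriction-enzyme cloning as the method, but it does not name the enzymes or the flanking sites used to release and join the modules.

The plasmid is maintained in E. coli through a high-copy ColE1/pUC-type origin. Selection uses a tetracycline efflux gene (TcR) driven by its native tet promoter, and this gene spans the numbering origin of the circular sequence. The automated annotation also picks up a T7 promoter, a short fragment resembling the RSF origin and a small kanamycin-resistance gene fragment. The two fragments are probably non-functional remnants or partial matches in the backbone. The annotation does not mark the RVD dimer itself, so its position can only be inferred to lie in an unannotated part of the sequence. There are no eukaryotic expression elements. The construct serves purely as a building block, combined with other positional dimer modules to assemble a full DNA-binding array in a destination vector.
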