Addgene plasmid #173264: RVD-AG5
Purpose: One-step assembly of custom RVD arrays to construct DdCBE, TALE, etc.
Depositing lab: Bin Shen. Depositing organization: Nanjing Medical University. Publication: Precision modeling of mitochondrial diseases in zebrafish via DdCBE-mediated mtDNA base editing. Guo J, Zhang X, Chen X, Sun H, Dai Y, Wang J, Qian X, Tan L, Lou X, Shen B. Cell Discov. 2021 Sep 3;7(1):78. doi: 10.1038/s41421-021-00307-9. PubMed 34480028.
Backbone
  Vector backbone: TetR T vector
  Vector type: Unspecified
Growth in bacteria
  Bacterial resistance: Tetracycline, 10 μg/mL
  Growth temperature: 37°C
  Growth strain: DH5alpha
  Copy number: High Copy
Gene/Insert
  Gene/Insert name: NI-NN dimer RVD at Position5
  Species: Synthetic
  Mutation: no
  Cloning method: Restriction Enzyme; 5′ cloning site Unknown (unknown if destroyed)
Terms and licenses: Academic/Nonprofit Terms; Industry Terms: Not Available to Industry
Depositor comments: RVD is inserted into TA site of TetR T vector
How to cite: RVD-AG5 was a gift from Bin Shen (Addgene plasmid # 173264 ; http://n2t.net/addgene:173264 ; RRID:Addgene_173264)
