>Addgene plasmid #173264 | RVD-AG5 | depositor partial sequence | sequence record 336219 | RVD flanked by two Bsa I sites
GGTCTCGGCAATTGCTAGTAATATTGGTGGCAAACAGGCTCTTGAGACGGTTCAGCGCCTCCTTCCAGTT
CTCTGTCAAGCCCACGGACTCACCCCAGATCAAGTTGTAGCGATTGCTAGTAACAATGGTGGCAAACAGG
CTCTTGAAACCGTACAGCGCCTACTGCCAGTTCTCTGTCAAGCCCACGGTCTGACTCCGGAGCAAGTTGT
AGCGATTTGAGACC
